>Addgene plasmid #76162 | ULK3 gRNA (BRDN0001162437) | addgene full sequence | sequence record 185308 | Addgene Assembled Sequence
CCCGGGTGCAAAGATGGATAAAGTTTTAAACAGAGAGGAATCTTTGCAGCTAATGGACCTTCTAGGTCTT
GAAAGGAGTGGGAATTGGCTCCGGTGCCCGTCAGTGGGCAGAGCGCACATCGCCCACAGTCCCCGAGAAG
TTGGGGGGAGGGGTCGGCAATTGATCCGGTGCCTAGAGAAGGTGGCGCGGGGTAAACTGGGAAAGTGATG
TCGTGTACTGGCTCCGCCTTTTTCCCGAGGGTGGGGGAGAACCGTATATAAGTGCAGTAGTCGCCGTGAA
CGTTCTTTTTCGCAACGGGTTTGCCGCCAGAACACAGGTAAGTGCCGTGTGTGGTTCCCGCGGGCCTGGC
CTCTTTACGGGTTATGGCCCTTGCGTGCCTTGAATTACTTCCACCTGGCTGCAGTACGTGATTCTTGATC
CCGAGCTTCGGGTTGGAAGTGGGTGGGAGAGTTCGAGGCCTTGCGCTTAAGGAGCCCCTTCGCCTCGTGC
TTGAGTTGAGGCCTGGCCTGGGCGCTGGGGCCGCCGCGTGCGAATCTGGTGGCACCTTCGCGCCTGTCTC
GCTGCTTTCGATAAGTCTCTAGCCATTTAAAATTTTTGATGACCTGCTGCGACGCTTTTTTTCTGGCAAG
ATAGTCTTGTAAATGCGGGCCAAGATCTGCACACTGGTATTTCGGTTTTTGGGGCCGCGGGCGGCGACGG
GGCCCGTGCGTCCCAGCGCACATGTTCGGCGAGGCGGGGCCTGCGAGCGCGGCCACCGAGAATCGGACGG
GGGTAGTCTCAAGCTGGCCGGCCTGCTCTGGTGCCTGGCCTCGCGCCGCCGTGTATCGCCCCGCCCTGGG
CGGCAAGGCTGGCCCGGTCGGCACCAGTTGCGTGAGCGGAAAGATGGCCGCTTCCCGGCCCTGCTGCAGG
GAGCTCAAAATGGAGGACGCGGCGCTCGGGAGAGCGGGCGGGTGAGTCACCCACACAAAGGAAAAGGGCC
TTTCCGTCCTCAGCCGTCGCTTCATGTGACTCCACGGAGTACCGGGCGCCGTCCAGGCACCTCGATTAGT
TCTCGAGCTTTTGGAGTACGTCGTCTTTAGGTTGGGGGGAGGGGTTTTATGCGATGGAGTTTCCCCACAC
TGAGTGGGTGGAGACTGAAGTTAGGCCAGCTTGGCACTTGATGTAATTCTCCTTGGAATTTGCCCTTTTT
GAGTTTGGATCTTGGTTCATTCTCAAGCCTCAGACAGTGGTTCAAAGTTTTTTTCTTCCATTTCAGGTGT
CGTGACGTACGGCCACCATGACCGAGTACAAGCCCACGGTGCGCCTCGCCACCCGCGACGACGTCCCCAG
GGCCGTACGCACCCTCGCCGCCGCGTTCGCCGACTACCCCGCCACGCGCCACACCGTCGATCCGGACCGC
CACATCGAGCGGGTCACCGAGCTGCAAGAACTCTTCCTCACGCGCGTCGGGCTCGACATCGGCAAGGTGT
GGGTCGCGGACGACGGCGCCGCCGTGGCGGTCTGGACCACGCCGGAGAGCGTCGAAGCGGGGGCGGTGTT
CGCCGAGATCGGCCCGCGCATGGCCGAGTTGAGCGGTTCCCGGCTGGCCGCGCAGCAACAGATGGAAGGC
CTCCTGGCGCCGCACCGGCCCAAGGAGCCCGCGTGGTTCCTGGCCACCGTCGGAGTCTCGCCCGACCACC
AGGGCAAGGGTCTGGGCAGCGCCGTCGTGCTCCCCGGAGTGGAGGCGGCCGAGCGCGCCGGGGTGCCCGC
CTTCCTGGAGACCTCCGCGCCCCGCAACCTCCCCTTCTACGAGCGGCTCGGCTTCACCGTCACCGCCGAC
GTCGAGGTGCCCGAAGGACCGCGCACCTGGTGCATGACCCGCAAGCCCGGTGCCTGAACGCGTTAAGTCG
ACAATCAACCTCTGGATTACAAAATTTGTGAAAGATTGACTGGTATTCTTAACTATGTTGCTCCTTTTAC
GCTATGTGGATACGCTGCTTTAATGCCTTTGTATCATGCTATTGCTTCCCGTATGGCTTTCATTTTCTCC
TCCTTGTATAAATCCTGGTTGCTGTCTCTTTATGAGGAGTTGTGGCCCGTTGTCAGGCAACGTGGCGTGG
TGTGCACTGTGTTTGCTGACGCAACCCCCACTGGTTGGGGCATTGCCACCACCTGTCAGCTCCTTTCCGG
GACTTTCGCTTTCCCCCTCCCTATTGCCACGGCGGAACTCATCGCCGCCTGCCTTGCCCGCTGCTGGACA
GGGGCTCGGCTGTTGGGCACTGACAATTCCGTGGTGTTGTCGGGGAAATCATCGTCCTTTCCTTGGCTGC
TCGCCTGTGTTGCCACCTGGATTCTGCGCGGGACGTCCTTCTGCTACGTCCCTTCGGCCCTCAATCCAGC
GGACCTTCCTTCCCGCGGCCTGCTGCCGGCTCTGCGGCCTCTTCCGCGTCTTCGCCTTCGCCCTCAGACG
AGTCGGATCTCCCTTTGGGCCGCCTCCCCGCGTCGACTTTAAGACCAATGACTTACAAGGCAGCTGTAGA
TCTTAGCCACTTTTTAAAAGAAAAGGGGGGACTGGAAGGGCTAATTCACTCCCAACGAAGACAAGATCTG
CTTTTTGCTTGTACTGGGTCTCTCTGGTTAGACCAGATCTGAGCCTGGGAGCTCTCTGGCTAACTAGGGA
ACCCACTGCTTAAGCCTCAATAAAGCTTGCCTTGAGTGCTTCAAGTAGTGTGTGCCCGTCTGTTGTGTGA
CTCTGGTAACTAGAGATCCCTCAGACCCTTTTAGTCAGTGTGGAAAATCTCTAGCAGTACGTATAGTAGT
TCATGTCATCTTATTATTCAGTATTTATAACTTGCAAAGAAATGAATATCAGAGAGTGAGAGGAACTTGT
TTATTGCAGCTTATAATGGTTACAAATAAAGCAATAGCATCACAAATTTCACAAATAAAGCATTTTTTTC
ACTGCATTCTAGTTGTGGTTTGTCCAAACTCATCAATGTATCTTATCATGTCTGGCTCTAGCTATCCCGC
CCCTAACTCCGCCCATCCCGCCCCTAACTCCGCCCAGTTCCGCCCATTCTCCGCCCCATGGCTGACTAAT
TTTTTTTATTTATGCAGAGGCCGAGGCCGCCTCGGCCTCTGAGCTATTCCAGAAGTAGTGAGGAGGCTTT
TTTGGAGGCCTAGGGACGTACCCAATTCGCCCTATAGTGAGTCGTATTACGCGCGCTCACTGGCCGTCGT
TTTACAACGTCGTGACTGGGAAAACCCTGGCGTTACCCAACTTAATCGCCTTGCAGCACATCCCCCTTTC
GCCAGCTGGCGTAATAGCGAAGAGGCCCGCACCGATCGCCCTTCCCAACAGTTGCGCAGCCTGAATGGCG
AATGGG
[124 nt withheld, positions 3367-3490]
C
[91 nt withheld, positions 3492-3582]
A
[49 nt withheld, positions 3584-3632]
CCTTTGACGTTGGAGTCCACGTTCTTT
[37 nt withheld, positions 3660-3696]
ACCCTATCTCGGTCTATTCTTTTGATTTATAAGGGATTTTGCCGATTTCGGCCTATTGGTTAAAAAATGA
GCTGATTTAACAAAAATTTAACGCGAATTTTAACAAAATATTAACGCTTACAATTTAGGTGGCACTTTTC
GGGGAAATGTGCGCGGAACCCCTATTTGTTTATTTTTCTAAATACATTCAAATATGTATCCGCTCATGAG
ACAATAACCCTGATAAATGCTTCAATAATATTGAAAAAGGAAGAGTATGAGTATTCAACATTTCCGTGTC
GCCCTTATTCCCTTTTTTGCGGCATTTTGCCTTCCTGTTTTTGCTCACCCAGAAACGCTGGTGAAAGTAA
AAGATGCTGAAGATCAGTTGGGTGCACGAGTGGGTTACATCGAACTGGATCTCAACAGCGGTAAGATCCT
TGAGAGTTTTCGCCCCGAAGAACGTTTTCCAATGATGAGCACTTTTAAAGTTCTGCTATGTGGCGCGGTA
TTATCCCGTATTGACGCCGGGCAAGAGCAACTCGGTCGCCGCATACACTATTCTCAGAATGACTTGGTTG
AGTACTCACCAGTCACAGAAAAGCATCTTACGGATGGCATGACAGTAAGAGAATTATGCAGTGCTGCCAT
AACCATGAGTGATAACACTGCGGCCAACTTACTTCTGACAACGATCGGAGGACCGAAGGAGCTAACCGCT
TTTTTGCACAACATGGGGGATCATGTAACTCGCCTTGATCGTTGGGAACCGGAGCTGAATGAAGCCATAC
CAAACGACGAGCGTGACACCACGATGCCTGTAGCAATGGCAACAACGTTGCGCAAACTATTAACTGGCGA
ACTACTTACTCTAGCTTCCCGGCAACAATTAATAGACTGGATGGAGGCGGATAAAGTTGCAGGACCACTT
CTGCGCTCGGCCCTTCCGGCTGGCTGGTTTATTGCTGATAAATCTGGAGCCGGTGAGCGTGGGTCTCGCG
GTATCATTGCAGCACTGGGGCCAGATGGTAAGCCCTCCCGTATCGTAGTTATCTACACGACGGGGAGTCA
GGCAACTATGGATGAACGAAATAGACAGATCGCTGAGATAGGTGCCTCACTGATTAAGCATTGGTAACTG
TCAGACCAAGTTTACTCATATATACTTTAGATTGATTTAAAACTTCATTTTTAATTTAAAAGGATCTAGG
TGAAGATCCTTTTTGATAATCTCATGACCAAAATCCCTTAACGTGAGTTTTCGTTCCACTGAGCGTCAGA
CCCCGTAGAAAAGATCAAAGGATCTTCTTGAGATCCTTTTTTTCTGCGCGTAATCTGCTGCTTGCAAACA
AAAAAACCACCGCTACCAGCGGTGGTTTGTTTGCCGGATCAAGAGCTACCAACTCTTTTTCCGAAGGTAA
CTGGCTTCAGCAGAGCGCAGATACCAAATACTGTTCTTCTAGTGTAGCCGTAGTTAGGCCACCACTTCAA
GAACTCTGTAGCACCGCCTACATACCTCGCTCTGCTAATCCTGTTACCAGTGGCTGCTGCCAGTGGCGAT
AAGTCGTGTCTTACCGGGTTGGACTCAAGACGATAGTTACCGGATAAGGCGCAGCGGTCGGGCTGAACGG
GGGGTTCGTGCACACAGCCCAGCTTGGAGCGAACGACCTACACCGAACTGAGATACCTACAGCGTGAGCT
ATGAGAAAGCGCCACGCTTCCCGAAGGGAGAAAGGCGGACAGGTATCCGGTAAGCGGCAGGGTCGGAACA
GGAGAGCGCACGAGGGAGCTTCCAGGGGGAAACGCCTGGTATCTTTATAGTCCTGTCGGGTTTCGCCACC
TCTGACTTGAGCGTCGATTTTTGTGATGCTCGTCAGGGGGGCGGAGCCTATGGAAAAACGCCAGCAACGC
GGCCTTTTTACGGTTCCTGGCCTTTTGCTGGCCTTTTGCTCACATGTTCTTTCCTGCGTTATCCCCTGAT
TCTGTGGATAACCGTATTACCGCCTTTGAGTGAGCTGATACCGCTCGCCGCAGCCGAACGACCGAGCGCA
GCGAGTCAGTGAGCGAGGAAGCGGAAGAGCGCCCAATACGCAAACCGCCTCTCCCCGCGCGTTGGCCGAT
TCATTAATGCAGCTGGCACGACAGGTTTCCCGACTGGAAAGCGGGCAGTGAGCGCAACGCAATTAATGTG
AGTTAGCTCACTCATTAGGCACCCCAGGCTTTACACTTTATGCTTCCGGCTCGTATGTTGTGTGGAATTG
TGAGCGGATAACAATTTCACACAGGAAACAGCTATGACCATGATTACGCCAAGCGCGCAATTAACCCTCA
CTAAAGGGAACAAAAGCTGGAGCTGCAAGCTTAATGTAGTCTTATGCAATACTCTTGTAGTCTTGCAACA
TGGTAACGATGAGTTAGCAACATGCCTTACAAGGAGAGAAAAAGCACCGTGCATGCCGATTGGTGGAAGT
AAGGTGGTACGATCGTGCCTTATTAGGAAGGCAACAGACGGGTCTGACATGGATTGGACGAACCACTGAA
TTGCCGCATTGCAGAGATATTGTATTTAAGTGCCTAGCTCGATACATAAACGGGTCTCTCTGGTTAGACC
AGATCTGAGCCTGGGAGCTCTCTGGCTAACTAGGGAACCCACTGCTTAAGCCTCAATAAAGCTTGCCTTG
AGTGCTTCAAGTAGTGTGTGCCCGTCTGTTGTGTGACTCTGGTAACTAGAGATCCCTCAGACCCTTTTAG
TCAGTGTGGAAAATCTCTAGCAGTGGCGCCCGAACAGGGACTTGAAAGCGAAAGGGAAACCAGAGGAGCT
CTCTCGACGCAGGACTCGGCTTGCTGAAGCGCGCACGGCAAGAGGCGAGGGGCGGCGACTGGTGAGTACG
CCAAAAATTTTGACTAGCGGAGGCTAGAAGGAGAGAGATGGGTGCGAGAGCGTCAGTATTAAGCGGGGGA
GAATTAGATCGCGATGGGAAAAAATTCGGTTAAGGCCAGGGGGAAAGAAAAAATATAAATTAAAACATAT
AGTATGGGCAAGCAGGGAGCTAGAACGATTCGCAGTTAATCCTGGCCTGTTAGAAACATCAGAAGGCTGT
AGACAAATACTGGGACAGCTACAACCATCCCTTCAGACAGGATCAGAAGAACTTAGATCATTATATAATA
CAGTAGCAACCCTCTATTGTGTGCATCAAAGGATAGAGATAAAAGACACCAAGGAAGCTTTAGACAAGAT
AGAGGAAGAGCAAAACAAAAGTAAGACCACCGCACAGCAAGCGGCCGCTGATCTTCAGACCTGGAGGAGG
AGATATGAGGGACAATTGGAGAAGTGAATTATATAAATATAAAGTAGTAAAAATTGAACCATTAGGAGTA
GCACCCACCAAGGCAAAGAGAAGAGTGGTGCAGAGAGAAAAAAGAGCAGTGGGAATAGGAGCTTTGTTCC
TTGGGTTCTTGGGAGCAGCAGGAAGCACTATGGGCGCAGCGTCAATGACGCTGACGGTACAGGCCAGACA
ATTATTGTCTGGTATAGTGCAGCAGCAGAACAATTTGCTGAGGGCTATTGAGGCGCAACAGCATCTGTTG
CAACTCACAGTCTGGGGCATCAAGCAGCTCCAGGCAAGAATCCTGGCTGTGGAAAGATACCTAAAGGATC
AACAGCTCCTGGGGATTTGGGGTTGCTCTGGAAAACTCATTTGCACCACTGCTGTGCCTTGGAATGCTAG
TTGGAGTAATAAATCTCTGGAACAGATTTGGAATCACACGACCTGGATGGAGTGGGACAGAGAAATTAAC
AATTACACAAGCTTAATACACTCCTTAATTGAAGAATCGCAAAACCAGCAAGAAAAGAATGAACAAGAAT
TATTGGAATTAGATAAATGGGCAAGTTTGTGGAATTGGTTTAACATAACAAATTGGCTGTGGTATATAAA
ATTATTCATAATGATAGTAGGAGGCTTGGTAGGTTTAAGAATAGTTTTTGCTGTACTTTCTATAGTGAAT
AGAGTTAGGCAGGGATATTCACCATTATCGTTTCAGACCCACCTCCCAACCCCGAGGGGACCCAGAGAGG
GCCTATTTCCCATGATTCCTTCATATTTGCATATACGATACAAGGCTGTTAGAGAGATAATTAGAATTAA
TTTGACTGTAAACACAAAGATATTAGTACAAAATACGTGACGTAGAAAGTAATAATTTCTTGGGTAGTTT
GCAGTTTTAAAATTATGTTTTAAAATGGACTATCATATGCTTACCGTAACTTGAAAGTATTTCGATTTCT
TGGCTTTATATATCTTGTGGAAAGGACGAAACACCGGGATCTCAATCTCCGTGAGGGTTTTAGAGCTAGA
AATAGCAAGTTAAAATAAGGCTAGTCCGTTATCAACTTGAAAAAGTGGCACCGAGTCGGTGCTTTTTTAA
GCTTGGCGTAACTAGATCTTGAGACAAATGGCAGTATTCATCCACAATTTTAAAAGAAAAGGGGGGATTG
GGGGGTACAGTGCAGGGGAAAGAATAGTAGACATAATAGCAACAGACATACAAACTAAAGAATTACAAAA
ACAAATTACAAAAATTCAAAATTTTCGGGTTTATTACAGGGACAGCAGAGATCCACTTTGGCGCCGGCTC
GAGGGGG
Features (pLannotate 1.2.2; 29 found; start..end, strand, type, name):
     14..80      +  CDS            small t antigen (fragment): SV40 (simian virus 40) small t antigen
    106..317     +  promoter       EF-1α core promoter: core promoter for human elongation factor EF-1α
    318..1256    +  intron         EF-1α intron A: intron upstream of the start codon of human EF-1α
   1278..1877    +  CDS            PuroR (fragment): puromycin N-acetyltransferase; pac from Streptomyces; confers resistance to puromycin
   1893..2481    +  misc_feature   WPRE: woodchuck hepatitis virus posttranscriptional regulatory element
   2532..2551    +  misc_feature   cPPT/CTS (fragment): central polypurine tract and central termination sequence of HIV-1
   2553..2786    +  LTR            3' LTR (ΔU3): self-inactivating 3' long terminal repeat (LTR) from HIV-1
   2864..2985    +  polyA_signal   SV40 poly(A) signal: SV40 polyadenylation signal
   3025..3160    +  rep_origin     SV40 ori: SV40 origin of replication
   3181..3199    -  promoter       T7 promoter: promoter for bacteriophage T7 RNA polymerase
   3207..3362    +  CDS            lacZα (fragment): LacZα fragment of β-galactosidase; lacZ fragment
   3367..3795    +  rep_origin     f1 ori (sequence partly withheld): f1 bacteriophage origin of replication; arrow indicates direction of (+) strand synthesis
   3848..3952    +  promoter       AmpR promoter: bla
   3953..4813    +  CDS            AmpR: β-lactamase; bla; confers resistance to ampicillin, carbenicillin, and related antibiotics
   4984..5572    +  rep_origin     ori: high-copy-number ColE1/pMB1/pBR322/pUC origin of replication
   5755..5847    +  CDS            lacI (fragment): lac repressor; lacI; The lac repressor binds to the lac operator to inhibit transcription in E. coli. This inhibition can be relieved by adding lactose or isopropyl-β-D-thiogalactopyranoside (IPTG).
   5860..5881    +  protein_bind   CAP binding site: CAP binding activates transcription in the presence of cAMP. E. coli catabolite activator protein
   5896..5926    +  promoter       lac promoter: promoter for the E. coli lac operon
   5934..5950    +  protein_bind   lac operator: The lac repressor binds to the lac operator to inhibit transcription in E. coli. This inhibition can be relieved by adding lactose or isopropyl-β-D-thiogalactopyranoside (IPTG). lac repressor encoded by lacI
   5995..6013    +  promoter       T3 promoter: promoter for bacteriophage T3 RNA polymerase
   6041..6267    +  promoter       RSV promoter: Rous sarcoma virus enhancer/promoter
   6268..6448    +  LTR            5' LTR (truncated): truncated 5' long terminal repeat (LTR) from HIV-1
   6495..6620    +  misc_feature   HIV-1 Ψ: packaging signal of human immunodeficiency virus type 1
   6604..6967    +  CDS            HIV-1 gag (fragment): gag protein from human immunodeficiency virus 1; gag
   7113..7346    +  misc_feature   RRE: The Rev response element (RRE) of HIV-1 allows for Rev-dependent mRNA export from the nucleus to the cytoplasm.
   7723..7749    +  CDS            Rev (fragment): human immunodeficiency virus 1 (HIV-1) Rev protein; rev; enhances nuclear export of unspliced and incompletely spliced viral mRNAs
   7753..7993    +  promoter       U6 promoter: RNA polymerase III promoter for human U6 snRNA
   8023..8098    +  misc_RNA       gRNA scaffold: guide RNA scaffold for the Streptococcus pyogenes CRISPR/Cas9 system
   8154..8271    +  misc_feature   cPPT/CTS: central polypurine tract and central termination sequence of HIV-1
