[The description below was written by a language model from this plasmid's Addgene catalogue record and pLannotate feature annotations shown in this document.]
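Description:
ULK3 gRNA (BRDN0001162437) is a third-generation lentiviral guide RNA plasmid built on the lentiGuide-Puro backbone and designed to direct Streptococcus pyogenes Cas9 to the human ULK3 gene. It is propagated in E. coli as a high-copy plasmid through a ColE1/pUC-type origin with ampicillin selection (AmpR, β-lactamase). The backbone also carries an f1 origin, an SV40 origin and poly(A) signal, and remnants of lac and T7/T3 cloning-vector sequences that have no stated role in the construct's function.

The transfer cassette is framed by an RSV promoter-driven truncated HIV-1 5' LTR and a self-inactivating ΔU3 3' LTR. It contains the Ψ packaging signal with adjoining gag fragment, the Rev response element for Rev-dependent export of the genomic RNA, and a cPPT/CTS element that aids nuclear import. Because the 5' LTR is chimeric, production of the viral genome does not depend on Tat, and packaging functions must be supplied from separate plasmids. Within this frame, a human U6 RNA polymerase III promoter drives the ULK3-specific spacer fused to the gRNA scaffold. Downstream, the EF-1α core promoter with its intron A expresses puromycin N-acetyltransferase, followed by a WPRE to enhance transcript expression, so that transduced mammalian cells can be selected with puromycin.

The plasmid does not encode Cas9, so it is meant to be used with a separate Cas9 lentiviral vector or in cells that already express Cas9, typically to disrupt ULK3. The guide was designed against two ULK3 reference transcripts, and the depositor comments link the plasmid to a human kinome gRNA library.
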