Addgene plasmid #76162: ULK3 gRNA (BRDN0001162437)
Purpose: 3rd generation lentiviral gRNA plasmid targeting human ULK3
Depositing lab: John Doench & David Root. Depositing organization: Broad Institute. Publication: Optimized sgRNA design to maximize activity and minimize off-target effects of CRISPR-Cas9. Doench JG, Fusi N, Sullender M, Hegde M, Vaimberg EW, Donovan KF, Smith I, Tothova Z, Wilen C, Orchard R, Virgin HW, Listgarten J, Root DE. Nat Biotechnol. 2016 Jan 18. doi: 10.1038/nbt.3437. PubMed 26780180.
Backbone
  Vector backbone: lentiGuide-Puro
  Backbone manufacturer: Zhang Lab (Addgene plasmid # 52963)
  Vector type: Mammalian Expression, Lentiviral, CRISPR
  Selectable markers: Puromycin
Growth in bacteria
  Bacterial resistance: Ampicillin, 100 μg/mL
  Growth temperature: 37°C
  Growth strain: DH5alpha
  Copy number: High Copy
Gene/Insert
  Gene/Insert name: ULK3 (alt names: ULK3; NM_001099436.3)
  gRNA/shRNA sequence: GGATCTCAATCTCCGTGAGG
  Species: H. sapiens (human)
  Entrez Gene: ULK3
  Promoter: hU6
  Cloning method: Unknown
  Sequencing primers: 5′ U6-F; 3′ pS2-R
Terms and licenses: Academic/Nonprofit Terms; Industry Terms: Not Available to Industry
Depositor comments: The gRNA was designed to target the following Genbank reference sequence(s): NM_001099436.3,NM_001284364.2. Note that this plasmid does NOT contain Cas9. It should be used in conjunction with lentiCas9-Blast (Addgene #52962) or otherwise with cell lines already expressing Cas9. Browse the full kinome gRNA library at http://www.addgene.org/pooled-library/broadgpp-human-kinome/ or visit http://www.broadinstitute.org/rnai/public/ for detailed protocols and information.
How to cite: ULK3 gRNA (BRDN0001162437) was a gift from John Doench & David Root (Addgene plasmid # 76162 ; http://n2t.net/addgene:76162 ; RRID:Addgene_76162)
