>Addgene plasmid #76162 | ULK3 gRNA (BRDN0001162437) | depositor partial sequence | sequence record 143622 | Target Sequence
GGATCTCAATCTCCGTGAGG
