>Addgene plasmid #76162 | ULK3 gRNA (BRDN0001162437) | addgene partial sequence | sequence record 185307 | hU6-F
CGTAGAAAGTAATAATTTCTTGGGTAGTTTGCAGTTTTAAAATTATGTTTTAAAATGGACTATCATATGC
TTACCGTAACTTGAAAGTATTTCGATTTCTTGGCTTTATATATCTTGTGGAAAGGACGAAACACCGGGAT
CTCAATCTCCGTGAGGGTTTTAGAGCTAGAAATAGCAAGTTAAAATAAGGCTAGTCCGTTATCAACTTGA
AAAAGTGGCACCGAGTCGGTGCTTTTTTAAGCTTGGCGTAACTAGATCTTGAGACAAATGGCAGTATTCA
TCCACAATTTTAAAAGAAAAGGGGGGATTGGGGGGTACAGTGCAGGGGAAAGAATAGTAGACATAATAGC
AACAGACATACAAACTAAAGAATTACAAAAACAAATTACAAAAATTCAAAATTTTCGGGTTTATTACAGG
GACAGCAGAGATCCACTTTGGCGCCGGCTCGAGGGGGCCCGGGTGCAAAGATGGATAAAGTTTTAAACAG
AGAGGAATCTTTGCAGCTAATGGACCTTCTAGGTCTTGAAAGGAGTGGGAATTGGCTCCGGTGCCCGTCA
GTGGGCAGAG
